Addgene plasmid #167664: pRU42
Purpose: ENTRY vector for gRNA2 cloning under pAtU3 promoter
Depositing lab: Niko Geldner. Depositing organization: Universite de Lausanne (UNIL). Publication: Combined fluorescent seed selection and multiplex CRISPR/Cas9 assembly for fast generation of multiple Arabidopsis mutants. Ursache R, Fujita S, Denervaud Tendon V, Geldner N. Plant Methods. 2021 Oct 30;17(1):111. doi: 10.1186/s13007-021-00811-9. PubMed 34717688.
Backbone
  Vector backbone: pGEM-T Easy
  Vector type: CRISPR
Growth in bacteria
  Bacterial resistance: Ampicillin, 100 μg/mL
  Growth temperature: 37°C
  Growth strain: DH5alpha
  Copy number: High Copy
Gene/Insert
  Gene/Insert name: pAtU3
  Species: A. thaliana (mustard weed)
  Cloning method: Restriction Enzyme; 5′ cloning site Unknown (unknown if destroyed)
  Sequencing primers: 5′ CAGGAAACAGCTATGAC; 3′ GTAAAACGACGGCCAGT
Terms and licenses: Academic/Nonprofit Terms; Industry Terms: Not Available to Industry
Depositor comments: Please visit https://www.biorxiv.org/content/10.1101/2021.05.20.444986v1 for bioRxiv preprint.
How to cite: pRU42 was a gift from Niko Geldner (Addgene plasmid # 167664 ; http://n2t.net/addgene:167664 ; RRID:Addgene_167664)
