[The description below was written by a language model from this plasmid's Addgene catalogue record and pLannotate feature annotations shown in this document.]
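Description:
pRU42 is a small (about 3.9 kb) entry plasmid built on the pGEM-T Easy cloning backbone. It serves as one module in a multiplex CRISPR/Cas9 assembly system for generating Arabidopsis thaliana mutants. It is propagated in E. coli as a high-copy plasmid through its ColE1/pUC-type origin and is selected with ampicillin via the β-lactamase gene and its native promoter. The backbone also carries the usual pGEM elements: an f1 phage origin for single-stranded DNA production, the lac promoter/operator region with a CAP binding site, interrupted lacZα remnants, and SP6 and T7 phage promoters flanking the cloning region.

The payload sits between the SP6 and T7 promoters. According to the catalogue entry, it consists of the Arabidopsis U3 small nuclear RNA promoter (pAtU3), an RNA polymerase III promoter suited to expressing short, uncapped transcripts in plant cells. The automated annotation does not label this promoter, but it does detect a Streptococcus pyogenes Cas9 guide RNA scaffold in the insert. The unannotated stretch upstream of the scaffold is the likely location of the promoter and the spacer cloning site. The restriction sites used for cloning are not recorded.

The plasmid is designated as the entry vector for the second guide RNA position (gRNA2). A user would insert a target-specific spacer to complete a pAtU3-driven sgRNA cassette. That cassette would then be combined with cassettes from companion entry vectors into a plant destination vector. The plasmid carries no Cas9 gene or plant selection marker; the associated publication title indicates that the overall system uses fluorescent seed selection.
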