Features (pLannotate 1.2.2; 13 found; start..end, strand, type, name):
    483..575     +  CDS            lacI (fragment): lac repressor; lacI; The lac repressor binds to the lac operator to inhibit transcription in E. coli. This inhibition can be relieved by adding lactose or isopropyl-β-D-thiogalactopyranoside (IPTG).
    588..609     +  protein_bind   CAP binding site: CAP binding activates transcription in the presence of cAMP. E. coli catabolite activator protein
    624..654     +  promoter       lac promoter: promoter for the E. coli lac operon
    662..678     +  protein_bind   lac operator: The lac repressor binds to the lac operator to inhibit transcription in E. coli. This inhibition can be relieved by adding lactose or isopropyl-β-D-thiogalactopyranoside (IPTG). lac repressor encoded by lacI
    720..738     +  promoter       SP6 promoter: promoter for bacteriophage SP6 RNA polymerase
   1233..1308    +  misc_RNA       gRNA scaffold: guide RNA scaffold for the Streptococcus pyogenes CRISPR/Cas9 system
   1737..1755    -  promoter       T7 promoter: promoter for bacteriophage T7 RNA polymerase
   1758..1915    +  CDS            lacZα (fragment): LacZα fragment of β-galactosidase; lacZ fragment
   1919..2347    +  rep_origin     f1 ori (sequence partly withheld): f1 bacteriophage origin of replication; arrow indicates direction of (+) strand synthesis
   2375..2425    -  misc_feature   bom (fragment): basis of mobility region from pBR322
   2452..2556    +  promoter       AmpR promoter: bla
   2557..3417    +  CDS            AmpR: β-lactamase; bla; confers resistance to ampicillin, carbenicillin, and related antibiotics
   3588..300     +  rep_origin     ori (across the origin): high-copy-number ColE1/pMB1/pBR322/pUC origin of replication
>Addgene plasmid #167664 | pRU42 | addgene full sequence | sequence record 331847 | Addgene NGS Result
TTACCGGATAAGGCGCAGCGGTCGGGCTGAACGGGGGGTTCGTGCACACAGCCCAGCTTGGAGCGAACGA
CCTACACCGAACTGAGATACCTACAGCGTGAGCTATGAGAAAGCGCCACGCTTCCCGAAGGGAGAAAGGC
GGACAGGTATCCGGTAAGCGGCAGGGTCGGAACAGGAGAGCGCACGAGGGAGCTTCCAGGGGGAAACGCC
TGGTATCTTTATAGTCCTGTCGGGTTTCGCCACCTCTGACTTGAGCGTCGATTTTTGTGATGCTCGTCAG
GGGGGCGGAGCCTATGGAAAAACGCCAGCAACGCGGCCTTTTTACGGTTCCTGGCCTTTTGCTGGCCTTT
TGCTCACATGTTCTTTCCTGCGTTATCCCCTGATTCTGTGGATAACCGTATTACCGCCTTTGAGTGAGCT
GATACCGCTCGCCGCAGCCGAACGACCGAGCGCAGCGAGTCAGTGAGCGAGGAAGCGGAAGAGCGCCCAA
TACGCAAACCGCCTCTCCCCGCGCGTTGGCCGATTCATTAATGCAGCTGGCACGACAGGTTTCCCGACTG
GAAAGCGGGCAGTGAGCGCAACGCAATTAATGTGAGTTAGCTCACTCATTAGGCACCCCAGGCTTTACAC
TTTATGCTTCCGGCTCGTATGTTGTGTGGAATTGTGAGCGGATAACAATTTCACACAGGAAACAGCTATG
ACCATGATTACGCCAAGCTATTTAGGTGACACTATAGAATACTCAAGCTATGCATCCAACGCGTTGGGAG
CTCTCCCATATGGTCGACCTGCAGGCGGCCGGTCTCCCATGCGTGTCTCAAAATCTCTGATGTTACATTG
CACAAGATAAAAATATATCATCATGCCTCCTCTAGAGGTGTCGCTATTTTACTTTAAATTTTTCTTATGG
CTCAGCCTGTGATGGATAACTGAATCAAACAAATGGCGTCTGGGTTTAAGAACATCTGTTTTGGCTATGT
TGGACGAAACAAGTGAACTTTTAGGATCAACTTCCGTTTATATACGGAGCTTATATCGAGCAATAAGATA
AGTGGGCTTTTTATGTAATTTAATGGGCTATCGTCCATATATTCACTAATACCCATGCCCAGTACCCATG
TATGCGTTTCATATAAGCTCCTAATTTCTCCCACATCGCTCAAATCTAAACAAATCTTGTTGTATATATA
ACACTGAGGGAGCACCATTGGTCAGGGTCTTCGAGAAGACCTGTTTTAGAGCTAGAAATAGCAAGTTAAA
ATAAGGCTAGTCCGTTATCAACTTGAAAAAGTGGCACCGAGTCGGTGCTTTTTTTGCAAAAATTTTCAGA
TTTTTTCTTCATCTGTAGATTTCTGGGTTTTTTTTTCCGTTTCGTGAATCATAAGTGAAGTTTTGGATGC
AAATCTGCGCGAAAAAAGTTGGACCTGCAATGAGCTTATTTAGATAGCTAAGACAAAGTGATTGGTCCGT
TGTTTCAGTTCTGATTGTCAGAGAGTTTGTTTCGAGTCGGCGACACCAATGCGTTTTGTTAACCAGATTT
CGGGTAAGAAATGTATCGAGAGTTTGTTTCCAGACGGCTACATCATTTTCTTATGAAGGGTGAAATTAGA
TAGACCAAAGATTGAAACACAACATTTCTTTCACAAAAATATAATAAACTTGATAGCATTTAGGATCAGC
GGACCGAGACCGGCCGCCATGGCGGCCGGGAGCATGCGACGTCGGGCCCAATTCGCCCTATAGTGAGTCG
TATTACAATTCACTGGCCGTCGTTTTACAACGTCGTGACTGGGAAAACCCTGGCGTTACCCAACTTAATC
GCCTTGCAGCACATCCCCCTTTCGCCAGCTGGCGTAATAGCGAAGAGGCCCGCACCGATCGCCCTTCCCA
ACAGTTGCGCAGCCTGAATGGCGAATGG
[124 nt withheld, positions 1919-2042]
C
[91 nt withheld, positions 2044-2134]
A
[49 nt withheld, positions 2136-2184]
CCTTTGACGTTGGAGTCCACGTTCTTT
[37 nt withheld, positions 2212-2248]
ACCCTATCTCGGTCTATTCTTTTGATTTATAAGGGATTTTGCCGATTTCGGCCTATTGGTTAAAAAATGA
GCTGATTTAACAAAAATTTAACGCGAATTTTAACAAAATATTAACGCTTACAATTTCCTGATGCGGTATT
TTCTCCTTACGCATCTGTGCGGTATTTCACACCGCATCAGGTGGCACTTTTCGGGGAAATGTGCGCGGAA
CCCCTATTTGTTTATTTTTCTAAATACATTCAAATATGTATCCGCTCATGAGACAATAACCCTGATAAAT
GCTTCAATAATATTGAAAAAGGAAGAGTATGAGTATTCAACATTTCCGTGTCGCCCTTATTCCCTTTTTT
GCGGCATTTTGCCTTCCTGTTTTTGCTCACCCAGAAACGCTGGTGAAAGTAAAAGATGCTGAAGATCAGT
TGGGTGCACGAGTGGGTTACATCGAACTGGATCTCAACAGCGGTAAGATCCTTGAGAGTTTTCGCCCCGA
AGAACGTTTTCCAATGATGAGCACTTTTAAAGTTCTGCTATGTGGCGCGGTATTATCCCGTATTGACGCC
GGGCAAGAGCAACTCGGTCGCCGCATACACTATTCTCAGAATGACTTGGTTGAGTACTCACCAGTCACAG
AAAAGCATCTTACGGATGGCATGACAGTAAGAGAATTATGCAGTGCTGCCATAACCATGAGTGATAACAC
TGCGGCCAACTTACTTCTGACAACGATCGGAGGACCGAAGGAGCTAACCGCTTTTTTGCACAACATGGGG
GATCATGTAACTCGCCTTGATCGTTGGGAACCGGAGCTGAATGAAGCCATACCAAACGACGAGCGTGACA
CCACGATGCCTGTAGCAATGGCAACAACGTTGCGCAAACTATTAACTGGCGAACTACTTACTCTAGCTTC
CCGGCAACAATTAATAGACTGGATGGAGGCGGATAAAGTTGCAGGACCACTTCTGCGCTCGGCCCTTCCG
GCTGGCTGGTTTATTGCTGATAAATCTGGAGCCGGTGAGCGTGGATCTCGCGGTATCATTGCAGCACTGG
GGCCAGATGGTAAGCCCTCCCGTATCGTAGTTATCTACACGACGGGGAGTCAGGCAACTATGGATGAACG
AAATAGACAGATCGCTGAGATAGGTGCCTCACTGATTAAGCATTGGTAACTGTCAGACCAAGTTTACTCA
TATATACTTTAGATTGATTTAAAACTTCATTTTTAATTTAAAAGGATCTAGGTGAAGATCCTTTTTGATA
ATCTCATGACCAAAATCCCTTAACGTGAGTTTTCGTTCCACTGAGCGTCAGACCCCGTAGAAAAGATCAA
AGGATCTTCTTGAGATCCTTTTTTTCTGCGCGTAATCTGCTGCTTGCAAACAAAAAAACCACCGCTACCA
GCGGTGGTTTGTTTGCCGGATCAAGAGCTACCAACTCTTTTTCCGAAGGTAACTGGCTTCAGCAGAGCGC
AGATACCAAATACTGTTCTTCTAGTGTAGCCGTAGTTAGGCCACCACTTCAAGAACTCTGTAGCACCGCC
TACATACCTCGCTCTGCTAATCCTGTTACCAGTGGCTGCTGCCAGTGGCGATAAGTCGTGTCTTACCGGG
TTGGACTCAAGACGATAG
